>Addgene plasmid #85938 | pOP447 | addgene full sequence | sequence record 172879 | Addgene NGS Result
GTACGGGTTTTGCTGCCCGCAAACGGGCTGTTCTGGTGTTGCTAGTTTGTTATCAGAATCGCAGATCCGG
CTTCAGCCGGTTTGCCGGCTGAAAGCGCTATTTCTTCCAGAATTGCCATGATTTTTTCCCCACGGGAGGC
GTCACTGGCTCCCGTGTTGTCGGCAGCTTTGATTCGATAAGCAGCATCGCCTGTTTCAGGCTGTCTATGT
GTGACTGTTGAGCTGTAACAAGTTGTCTCAGGTGTTCAATTTCATGTTCTAGTTGCTTTGTTTTACTGGT
TTCACCTGTTCTATTAGGTGTTACATGCTGTTCATCTGTTACATTGTCGATCTGTTCATGGTGAACAGCT
TTGAATGCACCAAAAACTCGTAAAAGCTCTGATGTATCTATCTTTTTTACACCGTTTTCATCTGTGCATA
TGGACAGTTTTCCCTTTGATATGTAACGGTGAACAGTTGTTCTACTTTTGTTTGTTAGTCTTGATGCTTC
ACTGATAGATACAAGAGCCATAAGAACCTCAGATCCTTCCGTATTTAGCCAGTATGTTCTCTAGTGTGGT
TCGTTGTTTTTGCGTGAGCCATGAGAACGAACCATTGAGATCATACTTACTTTGCATGTCACTCAAAAAT
TTTGCCTCAAAACTGGTGAGCTGAATTTTTGCAGTTAAAGCATCGTGTAGTGTTTTTCTTAGTCCGTTAT
GTAGGTAGGAATCTGATGTAATGGTTGTTGGTATTTTGTCACCATTCATTTTTATCTGGTTGTTCTCAAG
TTCGGTTACGAGATCCATTTGTCTATCTAGTTCAACTTGGAAAATCAACGTATCAGTCGGGCGGCCTCGC
TTATCAACCACCAATTTCATATTGCTGTAAGTGTTTAAATCTTTACTTATTGGTTTCAAAACCCATTGGT
TAAGCCTTTTAAACTCATGGTAGTTATTTTCAAGCATTAACATGAACTTAAATTCATCAAGGCTAATCTC
TATATTTGCCTTGTGAGTTTTCTTTTGTGTTAGTTCTTTTAATAACCACTCATAAATCCTCATAGAGTAT
TTGTTTTCAAAAGACTTAACATGTTCCAGATTATATTTTATGAATTTTTTTAACTGGAAAAGATAAGGCA
ATATCTCTTCACTAAAAACTAATTCTAATTTTTCGCTTGAGAACTTGGCATAGTTTGTCCACTGGAAAAT
CTCAAAGCCTTTAACCAAAGGATTCCTGATTTCCACAGTTCTCGTCATCAGCTCTCTGGTTGCTTTAGCT
AATACACCATAAGCATTTTCCCTACTGATGTTCATCATCTGAGCGTATTGGTTATAAGTGAACGATACCG
TCCGTTCTTTCCTTGTAGGGTTTTCAATCGTGGGGTTGAGTAGTGCCACACAGCATAAAATTAGCTTGGT
TTCATGCTCCGTTAAGTCATAGCGACTAATCGCTAGTTCATTTGCTTTGAAAACAACTAATTCAGACATA
CATCTCAATTGGTCTAGGTGATTTTAATCACTATACCAATTGAGATGGGCTAGTCAATGATAATTACTAG
TCCTTTTCCTTTGAGTTGTGGGTATCTGTAAATTCTGCTAGACCTTTGCTGGAAAACTTGTAAATTCTGC
TAGACCCTCTGTAAATTCCGCTAGACCTTTGTGTGTTTTTTTTGTTTATATTCAAGTGGTTATAATTTAT
AGAATAAAGAAAGAATAAAAAAAGATAAAAAGAATAGATCCCAGCCCTGTGTATAACTCACTACTTTAGT
CAGTTCCGCAGTATTACAAAAGGATGTCGCAAACGCTGTTTGCTCCTCTACAAAACAGACCTTAAAACCC
TAAAGGCTTAAGTAGCACCCTCGCAAGCTCGGGCAAATCGCTGAATATTCCTTTTGTCTCCGACCATCAG
GCACCTGAGTCGCTGTCTTTTTCGTGACATTCAGTTCGCTGCGCTCACGGCTCTGGCAGTGAATGGGGGT
AAATGGCACTACAGGCGCCTTTTATGGATTCATGCAAGGAAACTACCCATAATACAAGAAAAGCCCGTCA
CGGGCTTCTCAGGGCGTTTTATGGTGGGTCTGCTATGTGGTGCTATCTGACTTTTTGCTGTTCAGCAGTT
CCTGCCCTCTGATTTTCCAGTCTGACCACTTCGGATTATCCCGTGACAGGTCATTCAGACTGGCTAATGC
ACCCAGTAAGGCAGCGGTATCATCAACAGGCTTACCCGTCTTACTGTCCCTAGTATCGATACTAGTGCTT
GGATTCTCACCAATAAAAAACGCCCGGCGGCAACCGAGCGTTCTGAACAAATCCAGATGGAGTTCTGAGG
TCATTACTGGATCTATCAACAGGAGTCCAAGCGAGCTCGTAAACTTGGTCTGACAGTTACCAATGCTTAA
TCAGTGAGGCACCTATCTCAGCGATCTGTCTATTTCGTTCATCCATAGTTGCCTGACTCCCCGTCGTGTA
GATAACTACGATACGGGAGGGCTTACCATCTGGCCCCAGTGCTGCAATGATACCGCGAGACCCACGCTCA
CCGGCTCCAGATTTATCAGCAATAAACCAGCCAGCCGGAAGGGCCGAGCGCAGAAGTGGTCCTGCAACTT
TATCCGCCTCCATCCAGTCTATTAATTGTTGCCGGGAAGCTAGAGTAAGTAGTTCGCCAGTTAATAGTTT
GCGCAACGTTGTTGCCATTGCTACAGGCATCGTGGTGTCACGCTCGTCGTTTGGTATGGCTTCATTCAGC
TCCGGTTCCCAACGATCAAGGCGAGTTACATGATCCCCCATGTTGTGCAAAAAAGCGGTTAGCTCCTTCG
GTCCTCCGATCGTTGTCAGAAGTAAGTTGGCCGCAGTGTTATCACTCATGGTTATGGCAGCACTGCATAA
TTCTCTTACTGTCATGCCATCCGTAAGATGCTTTTCTGTGACTGGTGAGTACTCAACCAAGTCATTCTGA
GAATAGTGTATGCGGCGACCGAGTTGCTCTTGCCCGGCGTCAATACGGGATAATACCGCGCCACATAGCA
GAACTTTAAAAGTGCTCATCATTGGAAAACGTTCTTCGGGGCGAAAACTCTCAAGGATCTTACCGCTGTT
GAGATCCAGTTCGATGTAACCCACTCGTGCACCCAACTGATCTTCAGCATCTTTTACTTTCACCAGCGTT
TCTGGGTGAGCAAAAACAGGAAGGCAAAATGCCGCAAAAAAGGGAATAAGGGCGACACGGAAATGTTGAA
TACTCATACTCTTCCTTTTTCAATATTATTGAAGCATTTATCAGGGTTATTGTCTCATGAGCGGATACAT
ATTTGAATGTATTTAGAAAAATAAACAAATAGGGGTTCCGCGCACATTTCCCCGAAAAGTGCCACCTGAC
GTCCTTACGTGCCGATCAACGTCTCATTTTCGCCAGATATCGACGTCAAAGATTCTAGGATCTAACCGTA
TGCGGGTGCCAGGGCGTGCCCTTGGGCTCCCCGGGCGCGTACTCCCACAGCTAACACCACGTCGTCCCTA
TCTGCTGCCCTAGGTCTATGAGTGGTTGCTGGATAACTTTACGGGCATGCATAAGGCTCGTATAATATAT
TCAGGGAGACCACAACGGTTTCCCTCTACAAATAATTTTGTTTAACTTTCGGCCGGCTTGTCGACGACGG
CGGTCTCCGTCGTCAGGATCATCCGGGCTCTAGGGCGGCGGATTTGTCCTACTCAGGAGAGCGTTCACCG
ACAAACAACAGATAAAACGAAAGGCCCAGTCTTTCGACTGAGCCTTTCGTTTTATTTGATGCCTTATGAC
AACTTGACGGCTACATCATTCACTTTTTCTTCACAACCGGCACGAAACTCGCTCGGGCTGGCCCCGGTGC
ATTTTTTAAATACTCGCGAGAAATAGAGTTGATCGTCAAAACCAACATTGCGACCGACGGTGGCGATAGG
CATCCGGGTAGTGCTCAAAAGCAGCTTCGCCTGGCTGATACGTTGGTCCTCGCGCCAGCTTAAGACGCTA
ATCCCTAACTGCTGGCGGAAAAGATGTGACAGACGCGACGGCGACAAGCAAACATGCTGTGCGACGCTGG
CGATATCAAAATTGCTGTCTGCCAGGTGATCGCTGATGTACTGACAAGCCTCGCGTACCCGATTATCCAT
CGGCGGATGGAGCGACTCGTTAATCGCTTCCATGCGCCGCAGTAACAATTGCTCAAGCAGATTTATCGCC
AGCAGCTCCGAATAGCGCCCTTCCCCTTGCCCGGCGTTAATGATTTGCCCAAACAGGTCGCTGAAATGCG
GCTGGTGCGCTTCATCCGGGCGAAAGAAACCCGTATTGGCAAATATTGACGGCCAGTTAAGCCATTCATG
CCAGTAGGCGCGCGGACGAAAGTAAACCCACTGGTGATACCATTCGCGAGCCTCCGGATGACGACCGTAG
TGATGAATCTCTCCTGGCGGGAACAGCAAAATATCACCCGGTCGGCAGACAAATTCTCGTCCCTGATTTT
TCACCACCCCCTGACCGCGAATGGTGAGATTGAGAATATAACCTTTCATTCCCAGCGGTCGGTCGATAAA
AAAATCGAGATAACCGTTGGCCTCAATCGGCGTTAAACCCGCCACCAGATGGGCGTTAAACGAGTATCCC
GGCAGCAGGGGATCATTTTGCGCTTCAGCCATGCTAGCTCTCGTCCCTAGCTTCGCCGAAGGCGTTAAAC
AAAATTATTTGTAGAGGGGGTTTCGTCATCACTGACTCATCAGAGTTGAAAGCACATCAACTGACCCCTG
TTTGTAAAGGAGACTGATAATGGCATGTACAACTATACTAGTTGTAGTGCCTAAATAATGCTTCCCCCAA
CTGAGAGAACTCAAAGGTTACCCCAGTTGGGGCACGGTCAGTGCGTCCTGCTGATGTGCTCAGTATCTCT
ATCACTGATAGGGATGTCAATCTCTATCACTGATAGGGATCTAGGGCGGCGGATTTGTCCTACTCAGGAG
AGCGTTCACCGACAAACAACAGATAAAACGAAAGGCCCAGTCTTTCGACTGAGCCTTTCGTTTTATTTGA
TGCCTTACTGCCCGCTTTCCAGTCGGGAAACCTGTCGTGCCAGTTGCATTAATGAATCGGCCAACGCGCG
GGGAGAGGCGGTTTGCGTATTGGGAGCCAGGGTGGTTTTTCTTTTCACCAGTGAGACGGGCAACAGTTGA
TTGCCCTTCACCGCCTGGCCCTGAGAGAGTTGCAGCAAGCGGTCCACGCTGGTTTGCCCCAGCAGGCGAA
AATCCTGTTTGATGGTGGTTAACGGCGGGATATAACATGAGCTGTCTTCGGTATCGTCGTATCCCACTAC
CGAGATGTCCGCACCAACGCGCAGCCCGGACTCGGTAATGGCGCGCATTGCGCCCAGCGCCATCTGATCG
TTGGCAACCAGCATCGCAGTGGGAACGATGCCCTCATTCAGCATTTGCATGGTTTGTTGAAAACCGGACA
TGGCACTCCAGTCGCCTTCCCGTTCCGCTATCGGCTGAATTTGATTGCGAGTGAGATATTTATGCCAGCC
AGCCAGACGCAGACGCGCCGAGACAGAACTTAATGGGCCCGCTAACAGCGCGATTTGCTGGTGACCCAAT
GCGACCAGATGCTCCACGCCCAGTCGCGTACCGTCTTCATGGGAGAAAATAATACTGTTGATGGGTGTCT
GGTCAGAGACATCAAGAAATAACGCCGGAACATTAGTGCAGGCAGCTTCCACAGCAATGGCATCCTGGTC
ATCCAGCGGATAGTTAATGATCAGCCCACTGACGCGCTGCGCGAGAAGATTGTGAACCGCCGCTTTACAG
GCTTCGACGCCGCTTCGTTCTACCATCGACACCACCACGCTGGCACCCAGCTGGTCAGCACGAGATTTGA
TAGCAGCAACGATCTGAGACGGAGCGTGCAGAGCCAGAGAAGAGGTGGCAACGCCAATCAGCAACGACTG
TTTGCCCGCCAGTTGTTGTGCCACGCGGTTGGGAATGTAATTCAGCTCCGCCATCGCCGCTTCCACTTTT
TCCCGCGTTTTCGCAGAAACGTGGCTGGCCTGGTTCACCACGCGGGAAACGGTCTGATAAGAGACACCGG
CATACTCTGCGACATCGTACAGCGTTACTGGTTTCATGTGCACTACCTCCTTGGTTGTCTATGCTATGCT
GATCTACAACTGGCATGCTTAAACAAAATTATTTGTAGAGGTAGTTTCGCCTTCACAGGCTCATCAGACC
GGCAAGCACAGCCGGTGACTACTGTCGGGGTTTGTACCGTACACCACTGAGACCGCGGTGGTTGACCAGA
CAAACCACGACAATTGTGAGCGGATAACAATTTCACACAGGGCCCTCGGACACCGAGGAGAATGTCAAGA
GGCGAACACACAACGTCTTGGAGCGCCAGAGGAGGAACGAGCTAAAACGGAGCTTTTTTGCCCTGCGTGA
CCAGATCCCGGAGTTGGAAAACAATGAAAAGGCCCCCAAGGTAGTTATCCTTAAAAAAGCCACAGCATAC
ATCCTGTCCGTCCAAGCAGAGGAGCAAAAGCTCATTTCTGAAGAGGACTTGTTGCGGAAACGACGAGAAC
AGTTGAAACACAAACTTGAACAGCTACGGAACTCTTGTGCGTAAGGAAAAGTAAGGAAAACGATTCCTTC
TAACAGAAATGTCCTGAGCAATCACCTATGAACTGTCGACTCGAGCATAGCATTTTTATCCATAAGATTA
GCGGATCCTAAGCTTTACAATTGTGAGCGCTCACAATTATGATAGATTCAATTGTGAGCGGATAACAATT
TCACACAGCAAAAAAAGCAAAAAGCATTTACCTTGATTGAAATAAACGAAATAAAAACTCGCAGCTGTCA
CCGGATGTGCTTTCCGGTCTGATGAGTCCGTGAGGACGAAACAGCCTCTACAAATAATTTTGTTTAAATA
GGTCCCAATATAAGGAGAGGGTGTACAATGAGTAAAGGAGAAGAACTTTTCACTGGAGTTGTCCCAATTC
TTGTTGAATTAGATGGTGATGTTAATGGGCACAAATTTTCTGTCAGTGGAGAGGGTGAAGGTGATGCAAC
ATACGGAAAACTTACCCTTAAATTTATTTGCACTACTGGAAAACTACCTGTTCCATGGCCAACACTTGTC
ACTACTTTCGGTTATGGTGTTCAATGCTTTGCGAGATACCCAGATCATATGAAACAGCATGACTTTTTCA
AGAGTGCCATGCCCGAAGGTTATGTACAGGAAAGAACTATATTTTTCAAAGATGACGGGAACTACAAGAC
ACGTGCTGAAGTCAAGTTTGAAGGTGATACCCTTGTTAATAGAATCGAGTTAAAAGGTATTGATTTTAAA
GAAGATGGAAACATTCTTGGACACAAATTGGAATACAACTATAACTCACACAATGTATACATCATGGCAG
ACAAACAAAAGAATGGAATCAAAGTTAACTTCAAAATTAGACACAACATTGAAGATGGAAGCGTTCAACT
AGCAGACCATTATCAACAAAATACTCCAATTGGCGATGGCCCTGTCCTTTTACCAGACAACCATTACCTG
TCCACACAATCTGCCCTTTCGAAAGATCCCAACGAAAAGAGAGACCACATGGTCCTTCTTGAGTTTGTAA
CAGCTGCTGGGATTACACATGGCATGGATGATCTCTACAAATAAGCTTGGATTCTCACCAATAAAAAACG
CCCGGCGGCAACCGAGCGTTCTGAACAAATCCAGATGGAGTTCTGAGGTCATTACTGGATCTATCAACAG
GAGTCCAAGCG
Features (pLannotate 1.2.2; 23 found; start..end, strand, type, name):
    519..1469    -  CDS            Rep101: RepA protein needed for replication with the pSC101 origin; rep101
   1517..1739    -  rep_origin     pSC101 ori: low-copy replication origin that requires the Rep101 protein
   2243..2337    -  terminator     lambda t0 terminator: transcription terminator from phage lambda
   2367..3227    -  CDS            AmpR: β-lactamase; bla; confers resistance to ampicillin, carbenicillin, and related antibiotics
   3228..3332    -  promoter       AmpR promoter: bla
   3436..3469    +  protein_bind   attB: minimal attB site for the φC31 integrase (Groth et al., 2000) phage φC31 integrase
   3682..3768    -  terminator     rrnB T1 terminator: Escherichia coli rrnB; transcription terminator T1 from the E. coli rrnB gene
   3777..4652    -  CDS            araC: ARAC_ECOLI - Experimental evidence at protein level: Swiss-Prot protein existence level 1. Transcription factor that regulates the expression of several genes involved in the transport and metabolism of L-arabinose (PubMed:4362626, PubMed:328165, PubMed:6251457, PubMed:2962192, PubMed:6319708, PubMed:2231717, PubMed:1447222). Functions both as a positive and a negative regulator (PubMed:328165, PubMed:6251457). In the presence of arabinose, activates the expression of the araBAD, araE, araFGH and araJ promoters (PubMed:4362626, PubMed:328165, PubMed:6251457, PubMed:2962192, PubMed:6319708, Pub
   4704..4759    -  ncRNA          Hammerhead 3: Accession: RF00008 - Hammerhead ribozyme (type III)
   4824..4865    -  protein_bind   phage φC31 attP (fragment): attachment site of phage φC31 phage φC31 integrase
   4866..4939    -  promoter       PLtetO-1 promoter: modified phage lambda PL promoter with tet operator sites (Lutz and Bujard, 1997)
   4953..5039    -  terminator     rrnB T1 terminator: Escherichia coli rrnB; transcription terminator T1 from the E. coli rrnB gene
   5048..6127    -  CDS            lacI: LACI_ECOLI - Experimental evidence at protein level: Swiss-Prot protein existence level 1. Repressor of the lactose operon. Binds allolactose as an inducer. From Escherichia coli (strain K12).
   6198..6253    -  ncRNA          Hammerhead 3: Accession: RF00008 - Hammerhead ribozyme (type III)
   6314..6330    +  protein_bind   lac operator: The lac repressor binds to the lac operator to inhibit transcription in E. coli. This inhibition can be relieved by adding lactose or isopropyl-β-D-thiogalactopyranoside (IPTG). lac repressor encoded by lacI
   6346..6564    +  CDS            N-MYC2 (fragment): MYC2_MARMO - Protein inferred from homology: Swiss-Prot protein existence level 3. From Marmota monax (Woodchuck).
   6532..6561    +  CDS            Myc: Myc (human c-Myc proto-oncogene) epitope tag
   6696..6730    +  promoter       araBAD promoter (fragment): araBAD; promoter of the L-arabinose operon of E. coli; the araC regulatory gene is transcribed in the opposite direction (Guzman et al., 1995)
   6739..6758    -  protein_bind   lac operator (symmetric): The lac repressor binds to the lac operator to inhibit transcription in E. coli. This inhibition can be relieved by adding lactose or isopropyl-β-D-thiogalactopyranoside (IPTG). The symmetric lac operator was optimized for tight binding of lac repressor. lac repressor encoded by lacI
   6772..6788    +  protein_bind   lac operator: The lac repressor binds to the lac operator to inhibit transcription in E. coli. This inhibition can be relieved by adding lactose or isopropyl-β-D-thiogalactopyranoside (IPTG). lac repressor encoded by lacI
   6855..6904    +  misc_RNA       sTRSV HHRz: hammerhead ribozyme from the tobacco ringspot virus satellite RNA (Khvorova et al., 2003)
   6958..7671    +  CDS            GFPmut3: GFPmut3 is a basic (constitutively fluorescent) green fluorescent protein published in 1996, derived from Aequorea victoria. It is reported to be a very rapidly-maturing weak dimer.
   7681..7775    -  terminator     lambda t0 terminator: transcription terminator from phage lambda
