[The description below was written by a language model from this plasmid's Addgene catalogue record and pLannotate feature annotations shown in this document.]
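Description:
pOP447 is a low-copy bacterial expression plasmid of about 7.8 kb carrying a synthetic gene circuit described as an "encrypted AND gate" at decryption step 2. The backbone is recorded as unknown. The feature table shows a pSC101 origin with its required Rep101 (RepA) replication protein, which accounts for the low copy number, and an AmpR β-lactamase cassette with its own promoter and a lambda t0 terminator for ampicillin selection in E. coli. The insert is synthetic and was assembled by Gibson cloning.

The circuit region contains two regulator genes, araC and lacI. Each is preceded by a hammerhead ribozyme, a part commonly used as an insulator to standardise the 5′ end of a transcript, and each is followed by an rrnB T1 terminator. A PLtetO-1 promoter lies upstream of the araC unit. The output is GFPmut3, preceded by an sTRSV hammerhead ribozyme and followed by a lambda t0 terminator. It sits downstream of an araBAD promoter fragment flanked by lac operator sites, including a symmetric operator. This arrangement fits a hybrid promoter that needs both arabinose (through AraC) and IPTG or lactose (relieving LacI) to express GFP, which would give AND logic.

A minimal φC31 attB site and a φC31 attP fragment bracket the araC unit, with the attP fragment lying between PLtetO-1 and araC. This suggests that integrase-mediated recombination rearranges DNA segments to move the circuit between scrambled and functional states. The record does not say which rearrangement this step represents. A short Myc-like annotation upstream of the output promoter is probably an incidental homology match. The plasmid appears to serve as an intermediate in demonstrating recombinase-based encryption of genetic circuits.
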