Addgene plasmid #85938: pOP447
Purpose: Encrypted AND gate, decryption step 2.
Depositing lab: Timothy Lu. Depositing organization: Massachusetts Institute of Technology. Publication: Encryption and steganography of synthetic gene circuits. Purcell O, Wang J, Siuti P, Lu TK. Nat Commun. 2018 Nov 22;9(1):4942. doi: 10.1038/s41467-018-07144-7. PubMed 30467337.
Backbone
  Vector backbone: Unknown
  Vector type: Bacterial Expression
Growth in bacteria
  Bacterial resistance: Ampicillin, 100 μg/mL
  Growth temperature: 37°C
  Growth strain: DH5alpha
  Copy number: Low Copy
Gene/Insert
  Gene/Insert name: Encrypted AND gate, decryption step 2
  Species: Synthetic
  Cloning method: Gibson Cloning
  Sequencing primers: 5′ unknown
Terms and licenses: Academic/Nonprofit Terms; Industry Terms: Not Available to Industry
How to cite: pOP447 was a gift from Timothy Lu (Addgene plasmid # 85938 ; http://n2t.net/addgene:85938 ; RRID:Addgene_85938)
